>Addgene plasmid #147333 | pAc5.1B-lambdaN-HA-HsTNRC6C_1207-1690-CIM1CIM2mut_Q | depositor full sequence | sequence record 289780 | Full Sequence
CTTCAAGGAATTAATTCTATATTCTAAAAACACAAATGATACTTCTAAAAAAAATCATGAATGGCATCAA
CTCTGAATCAAATCTTTGCAGATGCACCTACTTCTCATTTCCACTGTCACATCATTTTTCCAGATCTCGC
TGCCTGTTATGTGGCCCACAAACCAAGACACGTTTTATGGCCATTAAAGCTGGCTGATCGTCGCCAAACA
CCAAATACATATCAATATGTACATTCGAGAAAGAAGCGATCAAAGAAGCGTCTTCGGGCGAGTAGGAGAA
TGCGGAGGAGAAGGAGAACGAGCTGATCTAGTATCTCTCCACAATCCAATGCCAACTGACCAACTGGCCA
TATTCGGAGCAATTTGAAGCCAATTTCCATCGCCTGGCGATCGCTCCATTCTTGGCTATATGTTTTTCAC
CGTTCCCGGGGCCATTTTCAAAGACTCGTCGGTAAGATAAGATTGTGTCACTCGCTGTCTCTCTTCATTT
GTCGAAGAATGCTGAGGAATTTCGCGATGACGTCGGCGAGTATTTTGAAGAATGAGAATAATTTGTATTT
ATACGAAAATCAGTTAGTGGAATTTTCTACAAAAACATGTTATCTATAGATAATTTTGTTGCAAAATATG
TTGACTATGACAAAGATTGTATGTATATACCTTTAATGTATTCTCATTTTCTTATGTATTTATAATGGCA
ATGATGATACTGATGATATTTTAAGATGATGCCAGACCACAGGCTGATTTCTGCGTCTTTTGCCGAACGC
AGTGCATGTGCGGTTGTTGTTTTTTGGAATAGTTTCAATTTTCGGACTGTCCGCTTTGATTTCAGTTTCT
TGGCTTATTCAAAAAGCAAAGTAAAGCCAAAAAAGCGAGATGGCAATACCAAATGCGGCAAAACGGTAGT
GGAAGGAAAGGGGTGCGGGGCAGCGGAAGGAAGGGTGGGGCGGGGCGTGGCGGGGTCTGTGGCTGGGCGC
GACGTCACCGACGTTGGAGCCACTCCTTTGACCATGTGTGCGTGTGTGTATTATTCGTGTCTCGCCACTC
GCCGGTTGTTTTTTTCTTTTTATCTCGCTCTCTCTAGCGCCATCTCGTACGCATGCTCAACGCACCGCAT
GTTGCCGTGTCCTTTATGCGTCATTTTGGCTCGAAATAGGCAATTATTTAAACAAAGATTAGTCAACGAA
AACGCTAAAATAAATAAGTCTACAATATGGTTACTTATTGCCATGTGTGTGCAGCCAACGATAGCAACAA
AAGCAACAACACAGTGGCTTTCCCTCTTTCACTTTTTGTTTGCAAGCGCGTGCGAGCAAGACGGCACGAC
CGGCAAACGCAATTACGCTGACAAAGAGCAGACGAAGTTTTGGCCGAAAAACATCAAGGCGCCTGATACG
AATGCATTTGCAATAACAATTGCGATATTTAATATTGTTTATGAAGCTGTTTGACTTCAAAACACACAAA
AAAAAAAATAAAACAAATTATTTGAAAGAGAATTAGGAATCGGACAGCTTATCGTTACGGGCTAACAGCA
CACCGAGACGAAATAGCTTACCTGACGTCACAGCCTCTGGAAGAACTGCCGCCAAGCAGAGAGAGAGAGA
AAAAGAGGGAGAGCAGCTTAGACCGCATGTGCTTGTGTGTGAGGCGTCTCTCTCTTCGTCTCCTGTTTGC
GCAAACGCATAGACTGCACTGAGAAAATCGATTACCTATTTTTTATGAATGAATATTTGCACTATTACTA
TTCAAAACTATTAAGATAGCAATCACATTCAATAGCCAAATACTATACCACCTGAGCGATGCAACGAAAT
GATCAATTTGAGCAAAAATGCTGCATATTTAGGACGGCATCATTATAGAAATGCTTCTTGCTGTGTACTT
TTCTCTCGTCTGGCAGCTGTTTCGCCGTTATTGTTAAAACCGGCTTAAGTTAGGTGTGTTTTCTACGACT
AGTGATGCCCCTACTAGAAGATGTGTGTTGCACAAATGTCCCTGAATAACCAATTTGAAGTGCAGATAGC
AGTAAACGTAAGCTAATATGAATATTATTTAACTGTAATGTTTTAATATCGCTGGACATTACTAATAAAC
CCACTATAAACACATGTACATATGTATGTTTTGGCATACAATGAGTAGTTGGGGAAAAAATGTGTAAAAG
CACCGTGACCATCACAGCATAAAGATAACCAGCTGAAGTATCGAATATGAGTAACCCCCAAATTGAATCA
CATGCCGCAACTGATAGGACCCATGGAAGTACACTCTTCATGGCGATATACAAGACACACACAAGCACGA
ACACCCAGTTGCGGAGGAAATTCTCCGTAAATGAAAACCCAATCGGCGAACAATTCATACCCATATATGG
TAAAAGTTTTGAACGCGACTTGAGAGCGGAGAGCATTGCGGCTGATAAGGTTTTAGCGCTAAGCGGGCTT
TATAAAACGGGCTGCGGGACCAGTTTTCATATCACTACCGTTTGAGTTCTTGTGCTGTGTGGATACTCCT
CCCGACACAAAGCCGCTCCATCAGCCAGCAGTCGTCTAATCCAGAGACCCCGGATCGGGGTACCAACATG
GACGCACAAACACGACGACGTGAGCGTCGCGCTGAGAAACAAGCTCAATGGAAAGCTGCAAACGGTGGAT
CTCCTCCACATATGGCTTACCCATACGATGTTCCAGATTACGCTCCTCCAAGCTTGAATTCTGCAGATAT
CCAGCACAGTGGCGGCCGCGCCCAGGCCCTGCTCGTGAAGCAGCCACCACCGCCACCGCCCCCGCCGCAC
CTGTCTCTGCACCCCTCTGCAGGCAAATCGGCCATGGACAGCTTCCCCTCGCACCCACAGACTCCCGGCC
TACCTGACCTGCAGACCAAAGAGCAGCAGTCTTCACCCAACACCTTTGCTCCTTACCCTCTCGCTGGACT
GAACCCAAACATGAATGTCAACAGCATGGACATGACCGGTGGCTTGTCGGTGAAGGACCCATCCCAGTCC
GCGGCAGCCGCCCCCGCGGCGACGCACCCCAACTCCATGGATAACTTGCCCAGTGCCGCTTCCCCCCTGG
AGCAGAACCCTAGCAAGCATGGTGCTATCCCTGGAGGTCTAAGCATTGGGCCTCCAGGTAAGTCCTCCAT
TGATGACTCCTATGGCCGGTACGATTTAATCCAGAACAGTGAGTCACCAGCCAGTCCTCCCGTAGCTGTT
CCCCATAGCTGGTCACGTGCCAAATCTGACAGTGATAAAATCTCAAATGGCTCTAGCATCAACTGGCCCC
CAGAATTCCATCCGGGAGTTCCATGGAAAGGACTGCAGAATATTGACCCTGAGAATGACCCTGACGTCAC
TCCTGGCAGTGTCCCCACTGGGCCTACCATCAACACCACCATCCAGGATGTCAACCGCTACCTCCTCAAG
AGTGGAGGTAAACTGTCAGACATCAAATCGACGTGGTCCTCTGGCCCTACCTCCCACACGCAAGCCTCTC
TGTCTCATGAACTATGGAAGGTGCCCAGAAACAGTACTGCACCCACGAGGCCACCTCCAGGGTTAACCAA
TCCCAAGCCCTCCTCCACCTGGGGTGCCAGCCCCCTCGGCTGGACCAGCTCCTACTCCTCGGGTTCTGCC
TGGAGCACCGACACCTCAGGAAGAACCAGCAGCTGGCTCGTTCTTCGAAACCTCACTCCCCAGATTGATG
GTTCTACACTGCGGACATTGTGTTTGCAACATGGGCCTCTTATCACATTCCACCTGAATCTGACTCAAGG
CAATGCTGTGGTCCGGTACAGCTCCAAGGAGGAGGCTGCCAAGGCCCAGAAGTCTCTGCACATGTGCGTC
CTGGGAAACACTACCATCCTGGCCGAGTTCGCTGGTGAAGAAGAAGTGAATCGCTTCTTAGCCCAAGGCC
AGGCGCTGCCACCCACTTCCAGCTGGCAGTCCAGCAGCGCGTCCAGCCAGCCGCGGCTCAGCGCAGCGGG
CAGCTCCCATGGCCTGGTACGCAGCGACGCTGGCCACTGGAACGCCCCGTGCCTGGGTGGCAAGGGGAGC
AGTGAGCTGGCGGCGGCCGGGGTGCCCCAGTACTCCAGCAGCGCGGCGGCCCCGCCCAGCGCCGACGACA
GCAGGGTGATAGGCAGCCCCACGCCGCTAACCACCCTGCTGCCTGGGGACCTGCTCAGCGGGGAGTCCCT
GTAGTAATCTAGAGGGCCCGCGGTTCGAAGGTAAGCCTATCCCTAACCCTCTCCTCGGTCTCGATTCTAC
GCGTACCGGTCATCATCACCATCACCATTGAGTTTAAACCCGCTGATCAGCCTCGACTGTGCCTTCTAAG
GCCTGAGCTCGCTGATCAGCCTCGATCGAGGATCCAGACATGATAAGATACATTGATGAGTTTGGACAAA
CCACAACTAGAATGCAGTGAAAAAAATGCTTTATTTGTGAAATTTGTGATGCTATTGCTTTATTTGTAAC
CATTATAAGCTGCAATAAACAAGTTAACAACAACAATTGCATTCATTTTATGTTTCAGGTTCAGGGGGAG
GTGTGGGAGGTTTTTTAAAGCAAGTAAAACCTCTACAAATGTGGTATGGCTGATTATGATCAGTCGACCG
ATGCCCTTGAGAGCCTTCAACCCAGTCAGCTCCTTCCGGTGGGCGCGGGGCATGACTATCGTCGCCGCAC
TTATGACTGTCTTCTTTATCATGCAACTCGTAGGACAGGTGCCGGCAGCGCTCTGGGTCATTTTCGGCGA
GGACCGCTTTCGCTGGAGCGCGACGATGATCGGCCTGTCGCTTGCGGTATTCGGAATCTTGCACGCCCTC
GCTCAAGCCTTCGTCACTGGTCCCGCCACCAAACGTTTCGGCGAGAAGCAGGCCATTATCGCCGGCATGG
CGGCCGACGCGCTGGGCTACGTCTTGCTGGCGTTCGCGACGCGAGGCTGGATGGCCTTCCCCATTATGAT
TCTTCTCGCTTCCGGCGGCATCGGGATGCCCGCGTTGCAGGCCATGCTGTCCAGGCAGGTAGATGACGAC
CATCAGGGACAGCTTCAAGGATCGCTCGCGGCTCTTACCAGCCAGCAAAAGGCCAGGAACCGTAAAAAGG
CCGCGTTGCTGGCGTTTTTCCATAGGCTCCGCCCCCCTGACGAGCATCACAAAAATCGACGCTCAAGTCA
GAGGTGGCGAAACCCGACAGGACTATAAAGATACCAGGCGTTTCCCCCTGGAAGCTCCCTCGTGCGCTCT
CCTGTTCCGACCCTGCCGCTTACCGGATACCTGTCCGCCTTTCTCCCTTCGGGAAGCGTGGCGCTTTCTC
AATGCTCACGCTGTAGGTATCTCAGTTCGGTGTAGGTCGTTCGCTCCAAGCTGGGCTGTGTGCACGAACC
CCCCGTTCAGCCCGACCGCTGCGCCTTATCCGGTAACTATCGTCTTGAGTCCAACCCGGTAAGACACGAC
TTATCGCCACTGGCAGCAGCCACTGGTAACAGGATTAGCAGAGCGAGGTATGTAGGCGGTGCTACAGAGT
TCTTGAAGTGGTGGCCTAACTACGGCTACACTAGAAGGACAGTATTTGGTATCTGCGCTCTGCTGAAGCC
AGTTACCTTCGGAAAAAGAGTTGGTAGCTCTTGATCCGGCAAACAAACCACCGCTGGTAGCGGTGGTTTT
TTTGTTTGCAAGCAGCAGATTACGCGCAGAAAAAAAGGATCTCAAGAAGATCCTTTGATCTTTTCTACGG
GGTCTGACGCTCAGTGGAACGAAAACTCACGTTAAGGGATTTTGGTCATGAGATTATCAAAAAGGATCTT
CACCTAGATCCTTTTAAATTAAAAATGAAGTTTTAAATCAATCTAAAGTATATATGAGTAAACTTGGTCT
GACAGTTACCAATGCTTAATCAGTGAGGCACCTATCTCAGCGATCTGTCTATTTCGTTCATCCATAGTTG
CCTGACTCCCCGTCGTGTAGATAACTACGATACGGGAGGGCTTACCATCTGGCCCCAGTGCTGCAATGAT
ACCGCGAGACCCACGCTCACCGGCTCCAGATTTATCAGCAATAAACCAGCCAGCCGGAAGGGCCGAGCGC
AGAAGTGGTCCTGCAACTTTATCCGCCTCCATCCAGTCTATTAATTGTTGCCGGGAAGCTAGAGTAAGTA
GTTCGCCAGTTAATAGTTTGCGCAACGTTGTTGCCATTGCTGCAGGCATCGTGGTGTCACGCTCGTCGTT
TGGTATGGCTTCATTCAGCTCCGGTTCCCAACGATCAAGGCGAGTTACATGATCCCCCATGTTGTGCAAA
AAAGCGGTTAGCTCCTTCGGTCCTCCGATCGTTGTCAGAAGTAAGTTGGCCGCAGTGTTATCACTCATGG
TTATGGCAGCACTGCATAATTCTCTTACTGTCATGCCATCCGTAAGATGCTTTTCTGTGACTGGTGAGTA
CTCAACCAAGTCATTCTGAGAATAGTGTATGCGGCGACCGAGTTGCTCTTGCCCGGCGTCAACACGGGAT
AATACCGCGCCACATAGCAGAACTTTAAAAGTGCTCATCATTGGAAAACGTTCTTCGGGGCGAAAACTCT
CAAGGATCTTACCGCTGTTGAGATCCAGTTCGATGTAACCCACTCGTGCACCCAACTGATCTTCAGCATC
TTTTACTTTCACCAGCGTTTCTGGGTGAGCAAAAACAGGAAGGCAAAATGCCGCAAAAAAGGGAATAAGG
GCGACACGGAAATGTTGAATACTCATACTCTTCCTTTTTCAATATTATTGAAGCATTTATCAGGGTTATT
GTCTCATGAGCGGATACATATTTGAATGTATTTAGAAAAATAAACAAATAGGGGTTCCGCGCACATTTCC
CCGAAAAGTGCCACCTGACGTCTAAGAAACCATTATTATCATGACATTAACCTATAAAAATAGGCGTATC
ACGAGGCCCTTTCGT
Features (pLannotate 1.2.2; 11 found; start..end, strand, type, name):
     56..2568    +  promoter       Ac5 promoter: Drosophila melanogaster actin 5C promoter
   2588..2653    +  CDS            N (fragment): REGN_LAMBD - Experimental evidence at protein level: Swiss-Prot protein existence level 1. Plays a role as a transcriptional antitermination factor that allows the virus to initiate its lytic phase. Activates expression of the delayed viral early genes by modifying host RNA polymerase (RNAP) into a form that is resistant to termination signals. This antitermination function requires the host NusA protein which serves to stabilize the interaction between antitermination protein N and host RNA polymerase. From Escherichia phage lambda (Bacteriophage lambda).
   2678..2704    +  CDS            3xHA (fragment): three tandem HA epitope tags
   2750..4201    +  CDS            TNRC6C (fragment): TNR6C_HUMAN - Also known as KIAA1582. Experimental evidence at protein level: Swiss-Prot protein existence level 1. Plays a role in RNA-mediated gene silencing by micro-RNAs (miRNAs). Required for miRNA-dependent translational repression of complementary mRNAs by argonaute family proteins. As scaffoldng protein associates with argonaute proteins bound to partially complementary mRNAs and simultaneously can recruit CCR4-NOT and PAN deadenylase complexes. From Homo sapiens (Human).
   4230..4271    +  CDS            V5 tag: epitope tag from simian virus 5
   4371..4505    -  polyA_signal   SV40 poly(A) signal: SV40 polyadenylation signal
   4528..4612    -  CDS            large T antigen (fragment): large T antigen from SV40 (simian virus 40)
   4613..5083    +  CDS            TcR (fragment): tetracycline efflux protein; tet; confers resistance to tetracycline
   5127..5715    -  rep_origin     ori: high-copy-number ColE1/pMB1/pBR322/pUC origin of replication
   5886..6746    -  CDS            AmpR: β-lactamase; bla; confers resistance to ampicillin, carbenicillin, and related antibiotics
   6747..6851    -  promoter       AmpR promoter: bla
