[The description below was written by a language model from this plasmid's Addgene catalogue record and pLannotate feature annotations shown in this document.]
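Description:
pAc5.1B-lambdaN-HA-HsTNRC6C_1207-1690-CIM1CIM2mut_Q is a 6,945 nt insect-cell expression plasmid. The catalogue lists the backbone as unknown, although the name and the annotated parts point to a pAc5.1B-type vector. It is propagated in E. coli through a ColE1/pUC-family origin and selected with ampicillin via the bla gene and its own promoter. The record lists it as low copy even though the origin is annotated as a high-copy type. Short annotated fragments of a tetracycline resistance gene and of SV40 large T antigen appear to be non-functional backbone remnants. No selectable marker for insect cells is annotated.

Expression is driven by the constitutive Drosophila melanogaster actin 5C (Ac5) promoter and terminated in the region of an SV40 polyadenylation signal. The open reading frame begins with a short fragment of the bacteriophage lambda N protein, followed by an HA epitope (the annotated segment is about the length of a single HA copy). Next comes a fragment of human TNRC6C covering residues 1207–1690, numbered according to isoform 2. TNRC6C is a GW182-family scaffold that acts in miRNA-mediated silencing and recruits the CCR4-NOT and PAN deadenylase complexes. The "CIM1CIM2mut" label indicates mutations in two motifs named CIM1 and CIM2, but the record does not define these motifs or list the substitutions. A V5 tag lies downstream of the insert, and whether it is translated in frame is not stated.

The lambda N peptide is commonly used to tether a fusion protein to reporter mRNAs carrying BoxB hairpins. The construct is therefore likely intended for tethering assays in Drosophila cells that test the silencing activity of this mutant C-terminal TNRC6C region, with HA allowing detection of the protein. This fits the associated study of GW182 proteins, PABP dissociation and deadenylation.
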