Addgene plasmid #147333: pAc5.1B-lambdaN-HA-HsTNRC6C_1207-1690-CIM1CIM2mut_Q
Purpose: Insect Expression of HsTNRC6C_1207-1690-CIM1CIM2mut
Depositing lab: Elisa Izaurralde. Depositing organization: Max Planck Institute for Developmental Biology. Publication: GW182 proteins cause PABP dissociation from silenced miRNA targets in the absence of deadenylation. Zekri L, Kuzuoglu-Ozturk D, Izaurralde E. EMBO J. 2013 Apr 3;32(7):1052-65. doi: 10.1038/emboj.2013.44. Epub 2013 Mar 5. PubMed 23463101.
Backbone
  Vector backbone: Unknown
  Vector type: Insect Expression
Growth in bacteria
  Bacterial resistance: Ampicillin, 100 μg/mL
  Growth temperature: 37°C
  Growth strain: DH5alpha
  Copy number: Low Copy
Gene/Insert
  Gene/Insert name: HsTNRC6C_1207-1690-CIM1CIM2mut
  Species: H. sapiens (human)
  Entrez Gene: TNRC6C
  Cloning method: Unknown
Terms and licenses: Academic/Nonprofit Terms; Industry Terms: Not Available to Industry
Depositor comments: sequence of Hs TNRC6C isoform2 given by NCBI: NM_018996.3. Plasmids from this collection were made available to the research community and donated after the lab closed. Please note that the sequence provided by the depositing laboratory may be theoretical/predicted or based on Sanger sequencing results. There may be discrepancies between sequencing results obtained by Addgene and the depositor sequence. If an Addgene verified sequence is not available, please contact before placing your order to request that our lab fully sequence the plasmid.
How to cite: pAc5.1B-lambdaN-HA-HsTNRC6C_1207-1690-CIM1CIM2mut_Q was a gift from Elisa Izaurralde (Addgene plasmid # 147333 ; http://n2t.net/addgene:147333 ; RRID:Addgene_147333)
